>Addgene plasmid #230466 | AiP13605 - pAAV-AiE0682h_3xC2-minBG-SYFP2-WPRE3-BGHpA (Alias: CN3605) | addgene full sequence | sequence record 470964 | Addgene NGS Result
CCTGCAGGCAGCTGCGCGCTCGCTCGCTCACTGAGGCCGCCCGGGCGTCGGGCGACCTTTGGTCGCCCGG
CCTCAGTGAGCGAGCGAGCGCGCAGAGAGGGAGTGGCCAACTCCATCACTAGGGGTTCCTGCGGCCGCAC
GCGTTTGGCTCTGAATGCGTCCCTGGACCACGCCCTCCGTCTCCTTTACCTGGCGTTCCTATTCTTGTAG
AAAGGAACACAGCCTAATGATGGATTTGTTCAATGTGATCATTCTCGCTTATGTACAAAACAAAGGCAGG
ATTGATGAACTCCTAAAGAAGCACATTCACAGGCCTGATCTATGCCTCTTACCTTGGAGCAGGCAGCAAG
TACAGCCTCCAAGGGAATGTCAACATCTTTGCACTTTGTCAATAGGTTGGCTCTGAATGCGTCCCTGGAC
CACGCCCTCCGTCTCCTTTACCTGGCGTTCCTATTCTTGTAGAAAGGAACACAGCCTAATGATGGATTTG
TTCAATGTGATCATTCTCGCTTATGTACAAAACAAAGGCAGGATTGATGAACTCCTAAAGAAGCACATTC
ACAGGCCTGATCTATGCCTCTTACCTTGGAGCAGGCAGCAAGTACAGCCTCCAAGGGAATGTCAACATCT
TTGCACTTTGTCAATAGGTTGGCTCTGAATGCGTCCCTGGACCACGCCCTCCGTCTCCTTTACCTGGCGT
TCCTATTCTTGTAGAAAGGAACACAGCCTAATGATGGATTTGTTCAATGTGATCATTCTCGCTTATGTAC
AAAACAAAGGCAGGATTGATGAACTCCTAAAGAAGCACATTCACAGGCCTGATCTATGCCTCTTACCTTG
GAGCAGGCAGCAAGTACAGCCTCCAAGGGAATGTCAACATCTTTGCACTTTGTCAATAGGGAGCTCGGGC
TGGGCATAAAAGTCAGGGCAGAGCCATCTATTGCTTACATTTGCTTCTGGGATCCAGATCTTTCGAAGCT
AGCGCTACCGGTCGCCACCATGGTGAGCAAGGGCGAGGAGCTGTTCACCGGGGTGGTGCCCATCCTGGTC
GAGCTGGACGGCGACGTAAACGGCCACAAGTTCAGCGTGTCCGGCGAGGGCGAGGGCGATGCCACCTACG
GCAAGCTGACCCTGAAGCTGATCTGCACCACCGGCAAGCTGCCCGTGCCCTGGCCCACCCTCGTGACCAC
CCTGGGCTACGGCGTGCAGTGCTTCGCCCGCTACCCCGACCACATGAAGCAGCACGACTTCTTCAAGTCC
GCCATGCCCGAAGGCTACGTCCAGGAGCGCACCATCTTCTTCAAGGACGACGGCAACTACAAGACCCGCG
CCGAGGTGAAGTTCGAGGGCGACACCCTGGTGAACCGCATCGAGCTGAAGGGCATCGACTTCAAGGAGGA
CGGCAACATCCTGGGGCACAAGCTGGAGTACAACTACAACAGCCACAACGTCTATATCACCGCCGACAAG
CAGAAGAACGGCATCAAGGCCAACTTCAAGATCCGCCACAACATCGAGGACGGCGGCGTGCAGCTCGCCG
ACCACTACCAGCAGAACACCCCCATCGGCGACGGCCCCGTGCTGCTGCCCGACAACCACTACCTGAGCTA
CCAGTCCAAGCTGAGCAAAGACCCCAACGAGAAGCGCGATCACATGGTCCTGCTGGAGTTCGTGACCGCC
GCCGGGATCACTCTCGGCATGGACGAGCTGTACAAGTAAGTCGACGGCGCGCCGCGGCCGCGAATTCGAT
ATCATAATCAACCTCTGGATTACAAAATTTGTGAAAGATTGACTGGTATTCTTAACTATGTTGCTCCTTT
TACGCTATGTGGATACGCTGCTTTAATGCCTTTGTATCATGCTATTGCTTCCCGTATGGCTTTCATTTTC
TCCTCCTTGTATAAATCCTGGTTAGTTCTTGCCACGGCGGAACTCATCGCCGCCTGCCTTGCCCGCTGCT
GGACAGGGGCTCGGCTGTTGGGCACTGACAATTCCGTGGCTCGAGAGATCTTCGACTGTGCCTTCTAGTT
GCCAGCCATCTGTTGTTTGCCCCTCCCCCGTGCCTTCCTTGACCCTGGAAGGTGCCACTCCCACTGTCCT
TTCCTAATAAAATGAGGAAATTGCATCGCATTGTCTGAGTAGGTGTCATTCTATTCTGGGGGGTGGGGTG
GGGCAGGACAGCAAGGGGGAGGATTGGGAAGACAATAGCAGGCATGAGATCTCACGTGCGGACCGAGCGG
CCGCAGGAACCCCTAGTGATGGAGTTGGCCACTCCCTCTCTGCGCGCTCGCTCGCTCACTGAGGCCGGGC
GACCAAAGGTCGCCCGACGCCCGGGCTTTGCCCGGGCGGCCTCAGTGAGCGAGCGAGCGCGCAGCTGCCT
GCAGGGGCGCCTGATGCGGTATTTTCTCCTTACGCATCTGTGCGGTATTTCACACCGCATA
[95 nt withheld, positions 2442-2536]
T
[46 nt withheld, positions 2538-2583]
C
[141 nt withheld, positions 2585-2725]
CCTTTGACGTTGGAGTCCACGTTCTTT
[37 nt withheld, positions 2753-2789]
ACTCTATCTCGGGCTATTCTTTTGATTTATAAGGGATTTTGCCGATTTCGGTCTATTGGTTAAAAAATGA
GCTGATTTAACAAAAATTTAACGCGAATTTTAACAAAATATTAACGTTTACAATTTTATGGTGCACTCTC
AGTACAATCTGCTCTGATGCCGCATAGTTAAGCCAGCCCCGACACCCGCCAACACCCGCTGACGCGCCCT
GACGGGCTTGTCTGCTCCCGGCATCCGCTTACAGACAAGCTGTGACCGTCTCCGGGAGCTGCATGTGTCA
GAGGTTTTCACCGTCATCACCGAAACGCGCGAGACGAAAGGGCCTCGTGATACGCCTATTTTTATAGGTT
AATGTCATGATAATAATGGTTTCTTAGACGTCAGGTGGCACTTTTCGGGGAAATGTGCGCGGAACCCCTA
TTTGTTTATTTTTCTAAATACATTCAAATATGTATCCGCTCATGAGACAATAACCCTGATAAATGCTTCA
ATAATATTGAAAAAGGAAGAGTATGAGTATTCAACATTTCCGTGTCGCCCTTATTCCCTTTTTTGCGGCA
TTTTGCCTTCCTGTTTTTGCTCACCCAGAAACGCTGGTGAAAGTAAAAGATGCTGAAGATCAGTTGGGTG
CACGAGTGGGTTACATCGAACTGGATCTCAACAGCGGTAAGATCCTTGAGAGTTTTCGCCCCGAAGAACG
TTTTCCAATGATGAGCACTTTTAAAGTTCTGCTATGTGGCGCGGTATTATCCCGTATTGACGCCGGGCAA
GAGCAACTCGGTCGCCGCATACACTATTCTCAGAATGACTTGGTTGAGTACTCACCAGTCACAGAAAAGC
ATCTTACGGATGGCATGACAGTAAGAGAATTATGCAGTGCTGCCATAACCATGAGTGATAACACTGCGGC
CAACTTACTTCTGACAACGATCGGAGGACCGAAGGAGCTAACCGCTTTTTTGCACAACATGGGGGATCAT
GTAACTCGCCTTGATCGTTGGGAACCGGAGCTGAATGAAGCCATACCAAACGACGAGCGTGACACCACGA
TGCCTGTAGCAATGGCAACAACGTTGCGCAAACTATTAACTGGCGAACTACTTACTCTAGCTTCCCGGCA
ACAATTAATAGACTGGATGGAGGCGGATAAAGTTGCAGGACCACTTCTGCGCTCGGCCCTTCCGGCTGGC
TGGTTTATTGCTGATAAATCTGGAGCCGGTGAGCGTGGGTCTCGCGGTATCATTGCAGCACTGGGGCCAG
ATGGTAAGCCCTCCCGTATCGTAGTTATCTACACGACGGGGAGTCAGGCAACTATGGATGAACGAAATAG
ACAGATCGCTGAGATAGGTGCCTCACTGATTAAGCATTGGTAACTGTCAGACCAAGTTTACTCATATATA
CTTTAGATTGATTTAAAACTTCATTTTTAATTTAAAAGGATCTAGGTGAAGATCCTTTTTGATAATCTCA
TGACCAAAATCCCTTAACGTGAGTTTTCGTTCCACTGAGCGTCAGACCCCGTAGAAAAGATCAAAGGATC
TTCTTGAGATCCTTTTTTTCTGCGCGTAATCTGCTGCTTGCAAACAAAAAAACCACCGCTACCAGCGGTG
GTTTGTTTGCCGGATCAAGAGCTACCAACTCTTTTTCCGAAGGTAACTGGCTTCAGCAGAGCGCAGATAC
CAAATACTGTTCTTCTAGTGTAGCCGTAGTTAGGCCACCACTTCAAGAACTCTGTAGCACCGCCTACATA
CCTCGCTCTGCTAATCCTGTTACCAGTGGCTGCTGCCAGTGGCGATAAGTCGTGTCTTACCGGGTTGGAC
TCAAGACGATAGTTACCGGATAAGGCGCAGCGGTCGGGCTGAACGGGGGGTTCGTGCACACAGCCCAGCT
TGGAGCGAACGACCTACACCGAACTGAGATACCTACAGCGTGAGCTATGAGAAAGCGCCACGCTTCCCGA
AGGGAGAAAGGCGGACAGGTATCCGGTAAGCGGCAGGGTCGGAACAGGAGAGCGCACGAGGGAGCTTCCA
GGGGGAAACGCCTGGTATCTTTATAGTCCTGTCGGGTTTCGCCACCTCTGACTTGAGCGTCGATTTTTGT
GATGCTCGTCAGGGGGGCGGAGCCTATGGAAAAACGCCAGCAACGCGGCCTTTTTACGGTTCCTGGCCTT
TTGCTGGCCTTTTGCTCACATGT
Features (pLannotate 1.2.2; 14 found; start..end, strand, type, name):
     12..39      +  repeat_region  AAV2 ITR (fragment): inverted terminal repeat of adeno-associated virus serotype 2 inverted
     68..95      +  repeat_region  AAV2 ITR (fragment): inverted terminal repeat of adeno-associated virus serotype 2 inverted
   1000..1716    +  CDS            SYFP2: SYFP2 is a basic (constitutively fluorescent) yellow fluorescent protein published in 2006, derived from Aequorea victoria. It is reported to be a very rapidly-maturing monomer with moderate acid sensitivity.
   1756..1913    +  misc_feature   WPRE (fragment): woodchuck hepatitis virus posttranscriptional regulatory element
   1919..1999    +  misc_feature   WPRE (fragment): woodchuck hepatitis virus posttranscriptional regulatory element
   2016..2127    +  polyA_signal   bGH poly(A) signal: bovine growth hormone polyadenylation signal
   2245..2385    +  repeat_region  AAV2 ITR: inverted terminal repeat of adeno-associated virus serotype 2 inverted
   2390..2441    -  misc_feature   bom (fragment): basis of mobility region from pBR322
   2460..2915    +  rep_origin     f1 ori (sequence partly withheld): f1 bacteriophage origin of replication; arrow indicates direction of (+) strand synthesis
   2916..2965    -  misc_feature   bom (fragment): basis of mobility region from pBR322
   3067..3102    -  CDS            rop (fragment): Rop protein, which maintains plasmids at low copy number; rop
   3197..3301    +  promoter       AmpR promoter: bla
   3302..4162    +  CDS            AmpR: β-lactamase; bla; confers resistance to ampicillin, carbenicillin, and related antibiotics
   4333..4921    +  rep_origin     ori: high-copy-number ColE1/pMB1/pBR322/pUC origin of replication
