[The description below was written by a language model from this plasmid's Addgene catalogue record and pLannotate feature annotations shown in this document.]
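Description:
AiP13605 - pAAV-AiE0682h_3xC2-minBG-SYFP2-WPRE3-BGHpA (alias CN3605) is an AAV transfer plasmid of about 5 kb built on a pAAV2 backbone and assembled by Gibson cloning. It is propagated in E. coli as a high-copy plasmid from a ColE1/pUC-type origin and selected with ampicillin through the β-lactamase gene and its native promoter. The backbone also carries an f1 phage origin and small remnants of the pBR322 bom and rop regions. The expression cassette is flanked by AAV2 inverted terminal repeats, which direct replication and packaging of the intervening DNA into recombinant AAV particles. One ITR is annotated in full, whereas the upstream one is detected only as short fragments in the sequencing result. The recorded recombination-deficient growth strain fits the usual need to keep repetitive ITRs stable.

The payload is an enhancer-driven reporter. AiE0682h_3xC2 sits upstream of the minBG minimal promoter, which is expected to give little expression on its own, so the enhancer dictates where transcription occurs. The name suggests a triplicated core element of the enhancer, though the record does not spell this out, and neither the enhancer nor the promoter is annotated in the feature table; they presumably occupy the unannotated stretch between the upstream ITR and the coding sequence. This unit drives SYFP2, a rapidly maturing monomeric yellow fluorescent protein derived from Aequorea victoria. It is followed by WPRE3, a shortened woodchuck posttranscriptional element that boosts transcript expression while saving packaging space, and by the bovine growth hormone polyadenylation signal. The construct is intended for AAV-mediated fluorescent labelling of specific brain cell populations, as part of a cortical cell-type enhancer toolkit. The record does not state which cell population this enhancer targets.
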