Addgene plasmid #230466: AiP13605 - pAAV-AiE0682h_3xC2-minBG-SYFP2-WPRE3-BGHpA (Alias: CN3605)
Purpose: AiE0682h_3xC2 is an enhancer sequence, designed to drive AAV-mediated transgene expression in specific populations of brain cells
Depositing lab: Allen Institute for Brain Science & Jonathan Ting. Depositing organization: Allen Institute. Publication: A suite of enhancer AAVs and transgenic mouse lines for genetic access to cortical cell types. Ben-Simon Y, Hooper M, Narayan S, Daigle TL, Dwivedi D, Way SW, Oster A, Stafford DA, Mich JK, Taormina MJ, Martinez RA, Opitz-Araya X, Roth JR, Alexander JR, Allen S, Amster A, Arbuckle J, Ayala A, Baker PM, Bakken TE, Barcelli T, Barta S, Bendrick J, Bertagnolli D, Bielstein C, Bishwakarma P, Bowlus J, Boyer G, Brouner K, Casian B, Casper T, Chakka AB, Chakrabarty R, Chance RK, Chavan S, Clark M, Colbert K, Collman F, Daniel S, Departee M, DiValentin P, Donadio N, Dotson N, Egdorf T, Fliss T, Gabitto M, Garcia J, Gary A, Gasperini M, Gloe J, Goldy J, Gore BB, Graybuck L, Greisman N, Haeseleer F, Halterman C, Haradon Z, Hastings SD, Helback O, Ho W, Hockemeyer D, Huang C, Huff S, Hunker A, Johansen N, Jones D, Juneau Z, Kalmbach B, Kannan M, Khem S, Kussick E, Kutsal R, Larsen R, Lee C, Lee AY, Leibly M, Lenz GH, Li S, Liang E, Lusk N, Madigan Z, Malloy J, Malone J, McCue R, Melchor J, Mollenkopf T, Moosman S, Morin E, Newman D, Ng L, Ngo K, Omstead V, Otto S, Oyama A, Pena N, Pham T, Phillips E, Pom CA, Potekhina L, Ransford S, Ray PL, Rette D, Reynoldson C, Rimorin C, Rocha D, Ruiz A, Sanchez REA, Sawyer L, Sedeno-Cortes A, Sevigny JP, Shapovalova N, Shepard N, Shulga L, Sigler AR, Siverts L, Soliman S, Somasundaram S, Staats B, Stewart K, Szelenyi E, Tieu M, Trader C, Tran A, van Velthoven CTJ, Walker M, Wang Y, Weed N, Wirthlin M, Wood T, Wynalda B, Yao Z, Zhou T, Ariza J, Dee N, Reding M, Ronellenfitch K, Mufti S, Sunkin SM, Smith KA, Esposito L, Waters J, Thyagarajan B, Yao S, Lein ES, Zeng H, Levi BP, Ngai J, Ting JT, Tasic B. Cell. 2025 May 16:S0092-8674(25)00513-6. doi: 10.1016/j.cell.2025.05.002. PubMed 40403729.
Backbone
  Vector backbone: pAAV2
  Vector type: AAV
Growth in bacteria
  Bacterial resistance: Ampicillin, 100 μg/mL
  Growth temperature: 37°C
  Growth strain: NEB Stable
  Copy number: High Copy
Gene/Insert
  Gene/Insert name: SYFP2
  Species: Synthetic
  Promoter: minBG
  Cloning method: Gibson Cloning
Terms and licenses: Academic/Nonprofit Terms; Industry Terms: Not Available to Industry
How to cite: AiP13605 - pAAV-AiE0682h_3xC2-minBG-SYFP2-WPRE3-BGHpA (Alias: CN3605) was a gift from Allen Institute for Brain Science & Jonathan Ting (Addgene plasmid # 230466 ; http://n2t.net/addgene:230466 ; RRID:Addgene_230466)
